Addgene plasmid #183275: CROP_C9_Puro_CDK4
Purpose: All-in-One CRISPRko system with a guide RNA that targets CDK4 gene
Depositing lab: Prashant Mali. Depositing organization: University of California, San Diego (UCSD). Publication: Integrated genome and tissue engineering enables screening of cancer vulnerabilities in physiologically relevant perfusable ex vivo cultures. Hu M, Lei XY, Larson JD, McAlonis M, Ford K, McDonald D, Mach K, Rusert JM, Wechsler-Reya RJ, Mali P. Biomaterials. 2022 Jan;280:121276. doi: 10.1016/j.biomaterials.2021.121276. Epub 2021 Dec 2. PubMed 34890975.
Backbone
  Vector backbone: CROPseq
  Vector type: Lentiviral
Growth in bacteria
  Bacterial resistance: Ampicillin, 100 μg/mL
  Growth temperature: 37°C
  Growth strain: NEB Stable
  Copy number: High Copy
Gene/Insert
  Gene/Insert name: CDK4
  gRNA/shRNA sequence: GTCTACATGCTCAAACACCA
  Species: Synthetic
  Cloning method: Gibson Cloning
Terms and licenses: Academic/Nonprofit Terms; Industry Terms: Not Available to Industry
How to cite: CROP_C9_Puro_CDK4 was a gift from Prashant Mali (Addgene plasmid # 183275 ; http://n2t.net/addgene:183275 ; RRID:Addgene_183275)
