[The description below was written by a language model from this plasmid's Addgene catalogue record and pLannotate feature annotations shown in this document.]
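Description:
CROP_C9_Puro_CDK4 is an 11.7 kb all-in-one lentiviral CRISPR knockout plasmid built on the CROPseq backbone, carrying both SpCas9 and a single guide RNA directed against CDK4. In bacteria it is maintained through a high-copy ColE1/pUC-type origin and selected with ampicillin (AmpR/β-lactamase). An f1 origin and remnants of the lac/lacZα cloning region, along with T3 and T7 promoters, are also present in the backbone. The viral portion has a third-generation-style layout: an RSV promoter drives a truncated HIV-1 5' LTR, followed by the Ψ packaging signal with a gag fragment, the Rev response element and the cPPT/CTS. An SV40 poly(A) signal and SV40 origin lie downstream of the 3' LTR.

The payload consists of two expression units. An EF-1α core promoter drives Streptococcus pyogenes Cas9, followed in the same orientation by a puromycin N-acetyltransferase coding sequence and a WPRE to enhance transcript expression. The feature table does not annotate what links Cas9 to PuroR, so the nature of that junction is not stated. The human U6 promoter, the CDK4-targeting spacer and the Cas9 gRNA scaffold sit immediately upstream of the annotated 3' LTR sequence, after the WPRE. This matches the CROPseq design, where the guide cassette is embedded in the 3' LTR region so that it is duplicated during reverse transcription and the guide is also captured in a polyadenylated Pol II transcript.

The construct is intended for making lentivirus that delivers Cas9, guide and puromycin selection in one particle to knock out CDK4 in transduced mammalian cells. The associated work concerns screening cancer vulnerabilities in perfusable ex vivo tissue cultures.
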