Features (pLannotate 1.2.2; 30 found; start..end, strand, type, name):
      1..23      +  protein_bind   lac operator (fragment): The lac repressor binds to the lac operator to inhibit transcription in E. coli. This inhibition can be relieved by adding lactose or isopropyl-β-D-thiogalactopyranoside (IPTG). lac repressor encoded by lacI
     66..84      +  promoter       T3 promoter: promoter for bacteriophage T3 RNA polymerase
    112..338     +  promoter       RSV promoter: Rous sarcoma virus enhancer/promoter
    339..519     +  LTR            5' LTR (truncated): truncated 5' long terminal repeat (LTR) from HIV-1
    566..691     +  misc_feature   HIV-1 Ψ: packaging signal of human immunodeficiency virus type 1
    675..1038    +  CDS            HIV-1 gag (fragment): gag protein from human immunodeficiency virus 1; gag
   1184..1417    +  misc_feature   RRE: The Rev response element (RRE) of HIV-1 allows for Rev-dependent mRNA export from the nucleus to the cytoplasm.
   1827..1944    +  misc_feature   cPPT/CTS: central polypurine tract and central termination sequence of HIV-1
   2010..2076    +  CDS            small t antigen (fragment): SV40 (simian virus 40) small t antigen
   2090..2107    +  CDS            small t antigen (fragment): SV40 (simian virus 40) small t antigen
   2133..2344    +  promoter       EF-1α core promoter: core promoter for human elongation factor EF-1α
   2369..6472    +  CDS            Cas9: Cas9 (Csn1) endonuclease from the Streptococcus pyogenes Type II CRISPR/Cas system generates RNA-guided double strand breaks in DNA
   6611..7210    +  CDS            PuroR (fragment): puromycin N-acetyltransferase; pac from Streptomyces; confers resistance to puromycin
   7226..7814    +  misc_feature   WPRE: woodchuck hepatitis virus posttranscriptional regulatory element
   7810..7920    +  CDS            nef (fragment): NEF_HV1LA - Experimental evidence at protein level: Swiss-Prot protein existence level 1. Extracellular Nef protein targets CD4(+) T-lymphocytes for apoptosis by interacting with CXCR4 surface receptors. From Human immunodeficiency virus type 1 group M subtype B (isolate Lai) (HIV-1).
   7940..7966    +  CDS            Rev (fragment): human immunodeficiency virus 1 (HIV-1) Rev protein; rev; enhances nuclear export of unspliced and incompletely spliced viral mRNAs
   7970..8210    +  promoter       U6 promoter: RNA polymerase III promoter for human U6 snRNA
   8240..8315    +  misc_RNA       gRNA scaffold: guide RNA scaffold for the Streptococcus pyogenes CRISPR/Cas9 system
   8368..8548    +  LTR            5' LTR (truncated): truncated 5' long terminal repeat (LTR) from HIV-1
   8626..8747    +  polyA_signal   SV40 poly(A) signal: SV40 polyadenylation signal
   8787..8922    +  rep_origin     SV40 ori: SV40 origin of replication
   8943..8961    -  promoter       T7 promoter: promoter for bacteriophage T7 RNA polymerase
   8969..9124    +  CDS            lacZα (fragment): LacZα fragment of β-galactosidase; lacZ fragment
   9129..9557    +  rep_origin     f1 ori (sequence partly withheld): f1 bacteriophage origin of replication; arrow indicates direction of (+) strand synthesis
   9610..9714    +  promoter       AmpR promoter: bla
   9715..10575   +  CDS            AmpR: β-lactamase; bla; confers resistance to ampicillin, carbenicillin, and related antibiotics
  10746..11334   +  rep_origin     ori: high-copy-number ColE1/pMB1/pBR322/pUC origin of replication
  11517..11609   +  CDS            lacI (fragment): lac repressor; lacI; The lac repressor binds to the lac operator to inhibit transcription in E. coli. This inhibition can be relieved by adding lactose or isopropyl-β-D-thiogalactopyranoside (IPTG).
  11622..11643   +  protein_bind   CAP binding site: CAP binding activates transcription in the presence of cAMP. E. coli catabolite activator protein
  11658..11688   +  promoter       lac promoter: promoter for the E. coli lac operon
>Addgene plasmid #183275 | CROP_C9_Puro_CDK4 | addgene full sequence | sequence record 362610 | Addgene NGS Result
GGAATTGTGAGCGGATAACAATTTCACACAGGAAACAGCTATGACCATGATTACGCCAAGCGCGCAATTA
ACCCTCACTAAAGGGAACAAAAGCTGGAGCTGCAAGCTTAATGTAGTCTTATGCAATACTCTTGTAGTCT
TGCAACATGGTAACGATGAGTTAGCAACATGCCTTACAAGGAGAGAAAAAGCACCGTGCATGCCGATTGG
TGGAAGTAAGGTGGTACGATCGTGCCTTATTAGGAAGGCAACAGACGGGTCTGACATGGATTGGACGAAC
CACTGAATTGCCGCATTGCAGAGATATTGTATTTAAGTGCCTAGCTCGATACATAAACGGGTCTCTCTGG
TTAGACCAGATCTGAGCCTGGGAGCTCTCTGGCTAACTAGGGAACCCACTGCTTAAGCCTCAATAAAGCT
TGCCTTGAGTGCTTCAAGTAGTGTGTGCCCGTCTGTTGTGTGACTCTGGTAACTAGAGATCCCTCAGACC
CTTTTAGTCAGTGTGGAAAATCTCTAGCAGTGGCGCCCGAACAGGGACTTGAAAGCGAAAGGGAAACCAG
AGGAGCTCTCTCGACGCAGGACTCGGCTTGCTGAAGCGCGCACGGCAAGAGGCGAGGGGCGGCGACTGGT
GAGTACGCCAAAAATTTTGACTAGCGGAGGCTAGAAGGAGAGAGATGGGTGCGAGAGCGTCAGTATTAAG
CGGGGGAGAATTAGATCGCGATGGGAAAAAATTCGGTTAAGGCCAGGGGGAAAGAAAAAATATAAATTAA
AACATATAGTATGGGCAAGCAGGGAGCTAGAACGATTCGCAGTTAATCCTGGCCTGTTAGAAACATCAGA
AGGCTGTAGACAAATACTGGGACAGCTACAACCATCCCTTCAGACAGGATCAGAAGAACTTAGATCATTA
TATAATACAGTAGCAACCCTCTATTGTGTGCATCAAAGGATAGAGATAAAAGACACCAAGGAAGCTTTAG
ACAAGATAGAGGAAGAGCAAAACAAAAGTAAGACCACCGCACAGCAAGCGGCCGCTGATCTTCAGACCTG
GAGGAGGAGATATGAGGGACAATTGGAGAAGTGAATTATATAAATATAAAGTAGTAAAAATTGAACCATT
AGGAGTAGCACCCACCAAGGCAAAGAGAAGAGTGGTGCAGAGAGAAAAAAGAGCAGTGGGAATAGGAGCT
TTGTTCCTTGGGTTCTTGGGAGCAGCAGGAAGCACTATGGGCGCAGCGTCAATGACGCTGACGGTACAGG
CCAGACAATTATTGTCTGGTATAGTGCAGCAGCAGAACAATTTGCTGAGGGCTATTGAGGCGCAACAGCA
TCTGTTGCAACTCACAGTCTGGGGCATCAAGCAGCTCCAGGCAAGAATCCTGGCTGTGGAAAGATACCTA
AAGGATCAACAGCTCCTGGGGATTTGGGGTTGCTCTGGAAAACTCATTTGCACCACTGCTGTGCCTTGGA
ATGCTAGTTGGAGTAATAAATCTCTGGAACAGATTTGGAATCACACGACCTGGATGGAGTGGGACAGAGA
AATTAACAATTACACAAGCTTAATACACTCCTTAATTGAAGAATCGCAAAACCAGCAAGAAAAGAATGAA
CAAGAATTATTGGAATTAGATAAATGGGCAAGTTTGTGGAATTGGTTTAACATAACAAATTGGCTGTGGT
ATATAAAATTATTCATAATGATAGTAGGAGGCTTGGTAGGTTTAAGAATAGTTTTTGCTGTACTTTCTAT
AGTGAATAGAGTTAGGCAGGGATATTCACCATTATCGTTTCAGAATCTTGAGACAAATGGCAGTATTCAT
CCACAATTTTAAAAGAAAAGGGGGGATTGGGGGGTACAGTGCAGGGGAAAGAATAGTAGACATAATAGCA
ACAGACATACAAACTAAAGAATTACAAAAACAAATTACAAAAATTCAAAATTTTCGGGTTTATTACAGGG
ACAGCAGAGATCCACTTTGGCGCCGGCTCGAGGGGGCCCGGGTGCAAAGATGGATAAAGTTTTAAACAGA
GAGGAATCTTTGCAGCTAATGGACCTTCTAGGTCTTGAAAGGAGTGGGAATTGGCTCCGTAGGTCTTGAA
AGGAGTGGGAATTGGCTCCGGTGCCCGTCAGTGGGCAGAGCGCACATCGCCCACAGTCCCCGAGAAGTTG
GGGGGAGGGGTCGGCAATTGATCCGGTGCCTAGAGAAGGTGGCGCGGGGTAAACTGGGAAAGTGATGTCG
TGTACTGGCTCCGCCTTTTTCCCGAGGGTGGGGGAGAACCGTATATAAGTGCAGTAGTCGCCGTGAACGT
TCTTTTTCGCAACGGGTTTGCCGCCAGAACACAGGACCGGTTCTAGAGCGCTGCCACCATGGACAAGAAG
TACAGCATCGGCCTGGACATCGGCACCAACTCTGTGGGCTGGGCCGTGATCACCGACGAGTACAAGGTGC
CCAGCAAGAAATTCAAGGTGCTGGGCAACACCGACCGGCACAGCATCAAGAAGAACCTGATCGGAGCCCT
GCTGTTCGACAGCGGCGAAACAGCCGAGGCCACCCGGCTGAAGAGAACCGCCAGAAGAAGATACACCAGA
CGGAAGAACCGGATCTGCTATCTGCAAGAGATCTTCAGCAACGAGATGGCCAAGGTGGACGACAGCTTCT
TCCACAGACTGGAAGAGTCCTTCCTGGTGGAAGAGGATAAGAAGCACGAGCGGCACCCCATCTTCGGCAA
CATCGTGGACGAGGTGGCCTACCACGAGAAGTACCCCACCATCTACCACCTGAGAAAGAAACTGGTGGAC
AGCACCGACAAGGCCGACCTGCGGCTGATCTATCTGGCCCTGGCCCACATGATCAAGTTCCGGGGCCACT
TCCTGATCGAGGGCGACCTGAACCCCGACAACAGCGACGTGGACAAGCTGTTCATCCAGCTGGTGCAGAC
CTACAACCAGCTGTTCGAGGAAAACCCCATCAACGCCAGCGGCGTGGACGCCAAGGCCATCCTGTCTGCC
AGACTGAGCAAGAGCAGACGGCTGGAAAATCTGATCGCCCAGCTGCCCGGCGAGAAGAAGAATGGCCTGT
TCGGAAACCTGATTGCCCTGAGCCTGGGCCTGACCCCCAACTTCAAGAGCAACTTCGACCTGGCCGAGGA
TGCCAAACTGCAGCTGAGCAAGGACACCTACGACGACGACCTGGACAACCTGCTGGCCCAGATCGGCGAC
CAGTACGCCGACCTGTTTCTGGCCGCCAAGAACCTGTCCGACGCCATCCTGCTGAGCGACATCCTGAGAG
TGAACACCGAGATCACCAAGGCCCCCCTGAGCGCCTCTATGATCAAGAGATACGACGAGCACCACCAGGA
CCTGACCCTGCTGAAAGCTCTCGTGCGGCAGCAGCTGCCTGAGAAGTACAAAGAGATTTTCTTCGACCAG
AGCAAGAACGGCTACGCCGGCTACATTGACGGCGGAGCCAGCCAGGAAGAGTTCTACAAGTTCATCAAGC
CCATCCTGGAAAAGATGGACGGCACCGAGGAACTGCTCGTGAAGCTGAACAGAGAGGACCTGCTGCGGAA
GCAGCGGACCTTCGACAACGGCAGCATCCCCCACCAGATCCACCTGGGAGAGCTGCACGCCATTCTGCGG
CGGCAGGAAGATTTTTACCCATTCCTGAAGGACAACCGGGAAAAGATCGAGAAGATCCTGACCTTCCGCA
TCCCCTACTACGTGGGCCCTCTGGCCAGGGGAAACAGCAGATTCGCCTGGATGACCAGAAAGAGCGAGGA
AACCATCACCCCCTGGAACTTCGAGGAAGTGGTGGACAAGGGCGCTTCCGCCCAGAGCTTCATCGAGCGG
ATGACCAACTTCGATAAGAACCTGCCCAACGAGAAGGTGCTGCCCAAGCACAGCCTGCTGTACGAGTACT
TCACCGTGTATAACGAGCTGACCAAAGTGAAATACGTGACCGAGGGAATGAGAAAGCCCGCCTTCCTGAG
CGGCGAGCAGAAAAAGGCCATCGTGGACCTGCTGTTCAAGACCAACCGGAAAGTGACCGTGAAGCAGCTG
AAAGAGGACTACTTCAAGAAAATCGAGTGCTTCGACTCCGTGGAAATCTCCGGCGTGGAAGATCGGTTCA
ACGCCTCCCTGGGCACATACCACGATCTGCTGAAAATTATCAAGGACAAGGACTTCCTGGACAATGAGGA
AAACGAGGACATTCTGGAAGATATCGTGCTGACCCTGACACTGTTTGAGGACAGAGAGATGATCGAGGAA
CGGCTGAAAACCTATGCCCACCTGTTCGACGACAAAGTGATGAAGCAGCTGAAGCGGCGGAGATACACCG
GCTGGGGCAGGCTGAGCCGGAAGCTGATCAACGGCATCCGGGACAAGCAGTCCGGCAAGACAATCCTGGA
TTTCCTGAAGTCCGACGGCTTCGCCAACAGAAACTTCATGCAGCTGATCCACGACGACAGCCTGACCTTT
AAAGAGGACATCCAGAAAGCCCAGGTGTCCGGCCAGGGCGATAGCCTGCACGAGCACATTGCCAATCTGG
CCGGCAGCCCCGCCATTAAGAAGGGCATCCTGCAGACAGTGAAGGTGGTGGACGAGCTCGTGAAAGTGAT
GGGCCGGCACAAGCCCGAGAACATCGTGATCGAAATGGCCAGAGAGAACCAGACCACCCAGAAGGGACAG
AAGAACAGCCGCGAGAGAATGAAGCGGATCGAAGAGGGCATCAAAGAGCTGGGCAGCCAGATCCTGAAAG
AACACCCCGTGGAAAACACCCAGCTGCAGAACGAGAAGCTGTACCTGTACTACCTGCAGAATGGGCGGGA
TATGTACGTGGACCAGGAACTGGACATCAACCGGCTGTCCGACTACGATGTGGACCATATCGTGCCTCAG
AGCTTTCTGAAGGACGACTCCATCGACAACAAGGTGCTGACCAGAAGCGACAAGAACCGGGGCAAGAGCG
ACAACGTGCCCTCCGAAGAGGTCGTGAAGAAGATGAAGAACTACTGGCGGCAGCTGCTGAACGCCAAGCT
GATTACCCAGAGAAAGTTCGACAATCTGACCAAGGCCGAGAGAGGCGGCCTGAGCGAACTGGATAAGGCC
GGCTTCATCAAGAGACAGCTGGTGGAAACCCGGCAGATCACAAAGCACGTGGCACAGATCCTGGACTCCC
GGATGAACACTAAGTACGACGAGAATGACAAGCTGATCCGGGAAGTGAAAGTGATCACCCTGAAGTCCAA
GCTGGTGTCCGATTTCCGGAAGGATTTCCAGTTTTACAAAGTGCGCGAGATCAACAACTACCACCACGCC
CACGACGCCTACCTGAACGCCGTCGTGGGAACCGCCCTGATCAAAAAGTACCCTAAGCTGGAAAGCGAGT
TCGTGTACGGCGACTACAAGGTGTACGACGTGCGGAAGATGATCGCCAAGAGCGAGCAGGAAATCGGCAA
GGCTACCGCCAAGTACTTCTTCTACAGCAACATCATGAACTTTTTCAAGACCGAGATTACCCTGGCCAAC
GGCGAGATCCGGAAGCGGCCTCTGATCGAGACAAACGGCGAAACCGGGGAGATCGTGTGGGATAAGGGCC
GGGATTTTGCCACCGTGCGGAAAGTGCTGAGCATGCCCCAAGTGAATATCGTGAAAAAGACCGAGGTGCA
GACAGGCGGCTTCAGCAAAGAGTCTATCCTGCCCAAGAGGAACAGCGATAAGCTGATCGCCAGAAAGAAG
GACTGGGACCCTAAGAAGTACGGCGGCTTCGACAGCCCCACCGTGGCCTATTCTGTGCTGGTGGTGGCCA
AAGTGGAAAAGGGCAAGTCCAAGAAACTGAAGAGTGTGAAAGAGCTGCTGGGGATCACCATCATGGAAAG
AAGCAGCTTCGAGAAGAATCCCATCGACTTTCTGGAAGCCAAGGGCTACAAAGAAGTGAAAAAGGACCTG
ATCATCAAGCTGCCTAAGTACTCCCTGTTCGAGCTGGAAAACGGCCGGAAGAGAATGCTGGCCTCTGCCG
GCGAACTGCAGAAGGGAAACGAACTGGCCCTGCCCTCCAAATATGTGAACTTCCTGTACCTGGCCAGCCA
CTATGAGAAGCTGAAGGGCTCCCCCGAGGATAATGAGCAGAAACAGCTGTTTGTGGAACAGCACAAGCAC
TACCTGGACGAGATCATCGAGCAGATCAGCGAGTTCTCCAAGAGAGTGATCCTGGCCGACGCTAATCTGG
ACAAAGTGCTGTCCGCCTACAACAAGCACCGGGATAAGCCCATCAGAGAGCAGGCCGAGAATATCATCCA
CCTGTTTACCCTGACCAATCTGGGAGCCCCTGCCGCCTTCAAGTACTTTGACACCACCATCGACCGGAAG
AGGTACACCAGCACCAAAGAGGTGCTGGACGCCACCCTGATCCACCAGAGCATCACCGGCCTGTACGAGA
CACGGATCGACCTGTCTCAGCTGGGAGGCGACAAGCGACCTGCCGCCACAAAGAAGGCTGGACAGGCTAA
GAAGAAGAAAGATTACAAAGACGATGACGATAAGGGATCCGGCGCAACAAACTTCTCTCTGCTGAAACAA
GCCGGAGATGTCGAAGAGAATCCTGGACCGATGACCGAGTACAAGCCCACGGTGCGCCTCGCCACCCGCG
ACGACGTCCCCAGGGCCGTACGCACCCTCGCCGCCGCGTTCGCCGACTACCCCGCCACGCGCCACACCGT
CGATCCGGACCGCCACATCGAGCGGGTCACCGAGCTGCAAGAACTCTTCCTCACGCGCGTCGGGCTCGAC
ATCGGCAAGGTGTGGGTCGCGGACGACGGCGCCGCCGTGGCGGTCTGGACCACGCCGGAGAGCGTCGAAG
CGGGGGCGGTGTTCGCCGAGATCGGCCCGCGCATGGCCGAGTTGAGCGGTTCCCGGCTGGCCGCGCAGCA
ACAGATGGAAGGCCTCCTGGCGCCGCACCGGCCCAAGGAGCCCGCGTGGTTCCTGGCCACCGTCGGAGTC
TCGCCCGACCACCAGGGCAAGGGTCTGGGCAGCGCCGTCGTGCTCCCCGGAGTGGAGGCGGCCGAGCGCG
CCGGGGTGCCCGCCTTCCTGGAGACCTCCGCGCCCCGCAACCTCCCCTTCTACGAGCGGCTCGGCTTCAC
CGTCACCGCCGACGTCGAGGTGCCCGAAGGACCGCGCACCTGGTGCATGACCCGCAAGCCCGGTGCCTGA
ACGCGTTAAGTCGACAATCAACCTCTGGATTACAAAATTTGTGAAAGATTGACTGGTATTCTTAACTATG
TTGCTCCTTTTACGCTATGTGGATACGCTGCTTTAATGCCTTTGTATCATGCTATTGCTTCCCGTATGGC
TTTCATTTTCTCCTCCTTGTATAAATCCTGGTTGCTGTCTCTTTATGAGGAGTTGTGGCCCGTTGTCAGG
CAACGTGGCGTGGTGTGCACTGTGTTTGCTGACGCAACCCCCACTGGTTGGGGCATTGCCACCACCTGTC
AGCTCCTTTCCGGGACTTTCGCTTTCCCCCTCCCTATTGCCACGGCGGAACTCATCGCCGCCTGCCTTGC
CCGCTGCTGGACAGGGGCTCGGCTGTTGGGCACTGACAATTCCGTGGTGTTGTCGGGGAAATCATCGTCC
TTTCCTTGGCTGCTCGCCTGTGTTGCCACCTGGATTCTGCGCGGGACGTCCTTCTGCTACGTCCCTTCGG
CCCTCAATCCAGCGGACCTTCCTTCCCGCGGCCTGCTGCCGGCTCTGCGGCCTCTTCCGCGTCTTCGCCT
TCGCCCTCAGACGAGTCGGATCTCCCTTTGGGCCGCCTCCCCGCGTCGACTTTAAGACCAATGACTTACA
AGGCAGCTGTAGATCTTAGCCACTTTTTAAAAGAAAAGGGGGGACTGGAAGGGCTAATTCACTCCCAACG
AAGACAAGATTTCACCATTATCGTTTCAGACCCACCTCCCAACCCCGAGGGGACCCAGAGAGGGCCTATT
TCCCATGATTCCTTCATATTTGCATATACGATACAAGGCTGTTAGAGAGATAATTAGAATTAATTTGACT
GTAAACACAAAGATATTAGTACAAAATACGTGACGTAGAAAGTAATAATTTCTTGGGTAGTTTGCAGTTT
TAAAATTATGTTTTAAAATGGACTATCATATGCTTACCGTAACTTGAAAGTATTTCGATTTCTTGGCTTT
ATATATCTTGTGGAAAGGACGAAACACCGGTCTACATGCTCAAACACCAGTTTTAGAGCTAGAAATAGCA
AGTTAAAATAAGGCTAGTCCGTTATCAACTTGAAAAAGTGGCACCGAGTCGGTGCTTTTTTAAGCTTGGC
GTAACTAGATCTTGAGACACTGCTTTTTGCTTGTACTGGGTCTCTCTGGTTAGACCAGATCTGAGCCTGG
GAGCTCTCTGGCTAACTAGGGAACCCACTGCTTAAGCCTCAATAAAGCTTGCCTTGAGTGCTTCAAGTAG
TGTGTGCCCGTCTGTTGTGTGACTCTGGTAACTAGAGATCCCTCAGACCCTTTTAGTCAGTGTGGAAAAT
CTCTAGCAGTACGTATAGTAGTTCATGTCATCTTATTATTCAGTATTTATAACTTGCAAAGAAATGAATA
TCAGAGAGTGAGAGGAACTTGTTTATTGCAGCTTATAATGGTTACAAATAAAGCAATAGCATCACAAATT
TCACAAATAAAGCATTTTTTTCACTGCATTCTAGTTGTGGTTTGTCCAAACTCATCAATGTATCTTATCA
TGTCTGGCTCTAGCTATCCCGCCCCTAACTCCGCCCATCCCGCCCCTAACTCCGCCCAGTTCCGCCCATT
CTCCGCCCCATGGCTGACTAATTTTTTTTATTTATGCAGAGGCCGAGGCCGCCTCGGCCTCTGAGCTATT
CCAGAAGTAGTGAGGAGGCTTTTTTGGAGGCCTAGGGACGTACCCAATTCGCCCTATAGTGAGTCGTATT
ACGCGCGCTCACTGGCCGTCGTTTTACAACGTCGTGACTGGGAAAACCCTGGCGTTACCCAACTTAATCG
CCTTGCAGCACATCCCCCTTTCGCCAGCTGGCGTAATAGCGAAGAGGCCCGCACCGATCGCCCTTCCCAA
CAGTTGCGCAGCCTGAATGGCGAATGGG
[124 nt withheld, positions 9129-9252]
C
[91 nt withheld, positions 9254-9344]
A
[49 nt withheld, positions 9346-9394]
CCTTTGACGTTGGAGTCCACGTTCTTT
[37 nt withheld, positions 9422-9458]
ACCCTATCTCGGTCTATTCTTTTGATTTATAAGGGATTTTGCCGATTTCGGCCTATTGGTTAAAAAATGA
GCTGATTTAACAAAAATTTAACGCGAATTTTAACAAAATATTAACGCTTACAATTTAGGTGGCACTTTTC
GGGGAAATGTGCGCGGAACCCCTATTTGTTTATTTTTCTAAATACATTCAAATATGTATCCGCTCATGAG
ACAATAACCCTGATAAATGCTTCAATAATATTGAAAAAGGAAGAGTATGAGTATTCAACATTTCCGTGTC
GCCCTTATTCCCTTTTTTGCGGCATTTTGCCTTCCTGTTTTTGCTCACCCAGAAACGCTGGTGAAAGTAA
AAGATGCTGAAGATCAGTTGGGTGCACGAGTGGGTTACATCGAACTGGATCTCAACAGCGGTAAGATCCT
TGAGAGTTTTCGCCCCGAAGAACGTTTTCCAATGATGAGCACTTTTAAAGTTCTGCTATGTGGCGCGGTA
TTATCCCGTATTGACGCCGGGCAAGAGCAACTCGGTCGCCGCATACACTATTCTCAGAATGACTTGGTTG
AGTACTCACCAGTCACAGAAAAGCATCTTACGGATGGCATGACAGTAAGAGAATTATGCAGTGCTGCCAT
AACCATGAGTGATAACACTGCGGCCAACTTACTTCTGACAACGATCGGAGGACCGAAGGAGCTAACCGCT
TTTTTGCACAACATGGGGGATCATGTAACTCGCCTTGATCGTTGGGAACCGGAGCTGAATGAAGCCATAC
CAAACGACGAGCGTGACACCACGATGCCTGTAGCAATGGCAACAACGTTGCGCAAACTATTAACTGGCGA
ACTACTTACTCTAGCTTCCCGGCAACAATTAATAGACTGGATGGAGGCGGATAAAGTTGCAGGACCACTT
CTGCGCTCGGCCCTTCCGGCTGGCTGGTTTATTGCTGATAAATCTGGAGCCGGTGAGCGTGGGTCTCGCG
GTATCATTGCAGCACTGGGGCCAGATGGTAAGCCCTCCCGTATCGTAGTTATCTACACGACGGGGAGTCA
GGCAACTATGGATGAACGAAATAGACAGATCGCTGAGATAGGTGCCTCACTGATTAAGCATTGGTAACTG
TCAGACCAAGTTTACTCATATATACTTTAGATTGATTTAAAACTTCATTTTTAATTTAAAAGGATCTAGG
TGAAGATCCTTTTTGATAATCTCATGACCAAAATCCCTTAACGTGAGTTTTCGTTCCACTGAGCGTCAGA
CCCCGTAGAAAAGATCAAAGGATCTTCTTGAGATCCTTTTTTTCTGCGCGTAATCTGCTGCTTGCAAACA
AAAAAACCACCGCTACCAGCGGTGGTTTGTTTGCCGGATCAAGAGCTACCAACTCTTTTTCCGAAGGTAA
CTGGCTTCAGCAGAGCGCAGATACCAAATACTGTTCTTCTAGTGTAGCCGTAGTTAGGCCACCACTTCAA
GAACTCTGTAGCACCGCCTACATACCTCGCTCTGCTAATCCTGTTACCAGTGGCTGCTGCCAGTGGCGAT
AAGTCGTGTCTTACCGGGTTGGACTCAAGACGATAGTTACCGGATAAGGCGCAGCGGTCGGGCTGAACGG
GGGGTTCGTGCACACAGCCCAGCTTGGAGCGAACGACCTACACCGAACTGAGATACCTACAGCGTGAGCT
ATGAGAAAGCGCCACGCTTCCCGAAGGGAGAAAGGCGGACAGGTATCCGGTAAGCGGCAGGGTCGGAACA
GGAGAGCGCACGAGGGAGCTTCCAGGGGGAAACGCCTGGTATCTTTATAGTCCTGTCGGGTTTCGCCACC
TCTGACTTGAGCGTCGATTTTTGTGATGCTCGTCAGGGGGGCGGAGCCTATGGAAAAACGCCAGCAACGC
GGCCTTTTTACGGTTCCTGGCCTTTTGCTGGCCTTTTGCTCACATGTTCTTTCCTGCGTTATCCCCTGAT
TCTGTGGATAACCGTATTACCGCCTTTGAGTGAGCTGATACCGCTCGCCGCAGCCGAACGACCGAGCGCA
GCGAGTCAGTGAGCGAGGAAGCGGAAGAGCGCCCAATACGCAAACCGCCTCTCCCCGCGCGTTGGCCGAT
TCATTAATGCAGCTGGCACGACAGGTTTCCCGACTGGAAAGCGGGCAGTGAGCGCAACGCAATTAATGTG
AGTTAGCTCACTCATTAGGCACCCCAGGCTTTACACTTTATGCTTCCGGCTCGTATGTTGTGT
